Addgene plasmid #143385: TFORF2858
Purpose: Lentiviral vector for overexpressing transcription factor ORFs with unique 24-bp barcodes. Barcodes facilitate identification of transcription factors in pooled screens.
Depositing lab: Feng Zhang. Depositing organization: Broad Institute. Publication: A transcription factor atlas of directed differentiation. Joung J, Ma S, Tay T, Geiger-Schuller KR, Kirchgatterer PC, Verdine VK, Guo B, Arias-Garcia MA, Allen WE, Singh A, Kuksenko O, Abudayyeh OO, Gootenberg JS, Fu Z, Macrae RK, Buenrostro JD, Regev A, Zhang F. Cell. 2023 Jan 5;186(1):209-229.e26. doi: 10.1016/j.cell.2022.11.026. PubMed 36608654.
Backbone
  Vector backbone: pLX_TRC317
  Backbone manufacturer: Broad Institute Genetic Perturbation Platform
  Backbone size w/o insert (bp): 8264
  Vector type: Mammalian Expression, Lentiviral
  Selectable markers: Puromycin
Growth in bacteria
  Bacterial resistance: Ampicillin, 100 μg/mL
  Growth temperature: 37°C
  Growth strain: NEB Stable
  Copy number: High Copy
Gene/Insert
  Gene/Insert name: ID3
  Species: H. sapiens (human)
  Insert size (bp): 461
  Entrez Gene: ID3 (a.k.a. HEIR-1, bHLHb25)
  Promoter: EF1a
  Cloning method: Unknown
  Sequencing primers: 5′ GGGTGGAGACTGAAGTTAGGCCAG; 3′ CACATAGCGTAAAAGGAGCAACATAG
Terms and licenses: Academic/Nonprofit Terms; Industry Terms: Not Available to Industry
Depositor comments: NM_002167,ENST00000374561 . The transcription factor ORF portion of this plasmid was synthesized by Genewiz. Please test multiple small colonies in case of plasmid recombination. To make this collection available in a timely manner, a portion of this collection was not fully sequenced by Addgene. If an Addgene verified full plasmid sequence is not available, please contact us prior to placing an order to request the full sequence.
How to cite: TFORF2858 was a gift from Feng Zhang (Addgene plasmid # 143385 ; http://n2t.net/addgene:143385 ; RRID:Addgene_143385)
