[The description below was written by a language model from this plasmid's Addgene catalogue record and pLannotate feature annotations shown in this document.]
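Description:
TFORF2858 is a lentiviral mammalian expression plasmid built on the pLX_TRC317 backbone, one member of a barcoded library of human transcription factor open reading frames. It carries human ID3, a helix-loop-helix protein that lacks a basic DNA-binding domain and acts as a negative regulator by heterodimerising with bHLH transcription factors and blocking their DNA binding. The ORF sits directly downstream of the strong constitutive EF-1α promoter and is followed by a WPRE, which enhances transcript stability and expression. According to the catalogue entry, each construct in the collection also contains a unique 24-bp barcode. The feature table does not annotate this barcode, though the recorded insert size is somewhat larger than the annotated ID3 coding region. A short U6 promoter fragment called just after the ORF is likely a residual or primer-site sequence rather than a functional promoter.

The viral architecture is that of a third-generation, self-inactivating vector: an RSV promoter drives a truncated HIV-1 5' LTR, followed by the Ψ packaging signal, a partial gag sequence, the RRE for Rev-dependent nuclear export, a cPPT/CTS, and a ΔU3 3' LTR with an SV40 polyadenylation signal beyond it. Within the transferred region, an SV40 early promoter/origin drives puromycin N-acetyltransferase, allowing selection of transduced cells. In bacteria the plasmid is maintained by a high-copy ColE1/pUC origin and ampicillin resistance, and it also retains an f1 origin and lac-derived remnants from the cloning backbone. The depositor warns that the plasmid can recombine during propagation.

The construct is intended for lentiviral ID3 overexpression, either alone or in pooled screens where the barcode identifies the transcription factor a cell received, as in directed differentiation studies.
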