Features (pLannotate 1.2.2; 31 found; start..end, strand, type, name):
      1..1179    +  promoter       EF-1α promoter: strong constitutive promoter for human elongation factor EF-1α
   1196..1552    +  CDS            ID3: ID3_HUMAN - Also known as 1R21, BHLHB25, HEIR1. Experimental evidence at protein level: Swiss-Prot protein existence level 1. Transcriptional regulator (lacking a basic DNA binding domain) which negatively regulates the basic helix-loop-helix (bHLH) transcription factors by forming heterodimers and inhibiting their DNA binding and transcriptional activity. Implicated in regulating a variety of cellular processes, including cellular growth, senescence, differentiation, apoptosis, angiogenesis, and neoplastic transformation. Involved in myogenesis by inhibiting skeletal muscle and cardiac myocyt
   1568..1621    +  promoter       U6 promoter (fragment): RNA polymerase III promoter for human U6 snRNA
   1663..2251    +  misc_feature   WPRE: woodchuck hepatitis virus posttranscriptional regulatory element
   2302..2321    +  misc_feature   cPPT/CTS (fragment): central polypurine tract and central termination sequence of HIV-1
   2323..2556    +  LTR            3' LTR (ΔU3): self-inactivating 3' long terminal repeat (LTR) from HIV-1
   2634..2755    +  polyA_signal   SV40 poly(A) signal: SV40 polyadenylation signal
   2795..2930    +  rep_origin     SV40 ori: SV40 origin of replication
   2951..2969    -  promoter       T7 promoter: promoter for bacteriophage T7 RNA polymerase
   2977..3132    +  CDS            lacZα (fragment): LacZα fragment of β-galactosidase; lacZ fragment
   3137..3565    +  rep_origin     f1 ori (sequence partly withheld): f1 bacteriophage origin of replication; arrow indicates direction of (+) strand synthesis
   3618..3722    +  promoter       AmpR promoter: bla
   3723..4583    +  CDS            AmpR: β-lactamase; bla; confers resistance to ampicillin, carbenicillin, and related antibiotics
   4754..5342    +  rep_origin     ori: high-copy-number ColE1/pMB1/pBR322/pUC origin of replication
   5525..5617    +  CDS            lacI (fragment): lac repressor; lacI; The lac repressor binds to the lac operator to inhibit transcription in E. coli. This inhibition can be relieved by adding lactose or isopropyl-β-D-thiogalactopyranoside (IPTG).
   5630..5651    +  protein_bind   CAP binding site: CAP binding activates transcription in the presence of cAMP. E. coli catabolite activator protein
   5666..5696    +  promoter       lac promoter: promoter for the E. coli lac operon
   5704..5720    +  protein_bind   lac operator: The lac repressor binds to the lac operator to inhibit transcription in E. coli. This inhibition can be relieved by adding lactose or isopropyl-β-D-thiogalactopyranoside (IPTG). lac repressor encoded by lacI
   5765..5783    +  promoter       T3 promoter: promoter for bacteriophage T3 RNA polymerase
   5811..6037    +  promoter       RSV promoter: Rous sarcoma virus enhancer/promoter
   6038..6218    +  LTR            5' LTR (truncated): truncated 5' long terminal repeat (LTR) from HIV-1
   6265..6390    +  misc_feature   HIV-1 Ψ: packaging signal of human immunodeficiency virus type 1
   6374..6737    +  CDS            HIV-1 gag (fragment): gag protein from human immunodeficiency virus 1; gag
   6883..7116    +  misc_feature   RRE: The Rev response element (RRE) of HIV-1 allows for Rev-dependent mRNA export from the nucleus to the cytoplasm.
   7493..7519    +  CDS            Rev (fragment): human immunodeficiency virus 1 (HIV-1) Rev protein; rev; enhances nuclear export of unspliced and incompletely spliced viral mRNAs
   7526..7549    +  promoter       SV40 promoter (fragment): SV40 early promoter
   7550..7621    +  promoter       SV40 promoter (fragment): SV40 enhancer and early promoter
   7645..7780    +  rep_origin     SV40 ori: SV40 origin of replication
   7826..8422    +  CDS            PuroR (fragment): puromycin N-acetyltransferase; pac from Streptomyces; confers resistance to puromycin
   8471..8588    +  misc_feature   cPPT/CTS: central polypurine tract and central termination sequence of HIV-1
   8653..8719    +  CDS            small t antigen (fragment): SV40 (simian virus 40) small t antigen
>Addgene plasmid #143385 | TFORF2858 | addgene full sequence | sequence record 392751 | Addgene NGS Result
GGCTCCGGTGCCCGTCAGTGGGCAGAGCGCACATCGCCCACAGTCCCCGAGAAGTTGGGGGGAGGGGTCG
GCAATTGAACCGGTGCCTAGAGAAGGTGGCGCGGGGTAAACTGGGAAAGTGATGTCGTGTACTGGCTCCG
CCTTTTTCCCGAGGGTGGGGGAGAACCGTATATAAGTGCAGTAGTCGCCGTGAACGTTCTTTTTCGCAAC
GGGTTTGCCGCCAGAACACAGGTAAGTGCCGTGTGTGGTTCCCGCGGGCCTGGCCTCTTTACGGGTTATG
GCCCTTGCGTGCCTTGAATTACTTCCACCTGGCTGCAGTACGTGATTCTTGATCCCGAGCTTCGGGTTGG
AAGTGGGTGGGAGAGTTCGAGGCCTTGCGCTTAAGGAGCCCCTTCGCCTCGTGCTTGAGTTGAGGCCTGG
CCTGGGCGCTGGGGCCGCCGCGTGCGAATCTGGTGGCACCTTCGCGCCTGTCTCGCTGCTTTCGATAAGT
CTCTAGCCATTTAAAATTTTTGATGACCTGCTGCGACGCTTTTTTTCTGGCAAGATAGTCTTGTAAATGC
GGGCCAAGATCTGCACACTGGTATTTCGGTTTTTGGGGCCGCGGGCGGCGACGGGGCCCGTGCGTCCCAG
CGCACATGTTCGGCGAGGCGGGGCCTGCGAGCGCGGCCACCGAGAATCGGACGGGGGTAGTCTCAAGCTG
GCCGGCCTGCTCTGGTGCCTGGCCTCGCGCCGCCGTGTATCGCCCCGCCCTGGGCGGCAAGGCTGGCCCG
GTCGGCACCAGTTGCGTGAGCGGAAAGATGGCCGCTTCCCGGCCCTGCTGCAGGGAGCTCAAAATGGAGG
ACGCGGCGCTCGGGAGAGCGGGCGGGTGAGTCACCCACACAAAGGAAAAGGGCCTTTCCGTCCTCAGCCG
TCGCTTCATGTGACTCCACGGAGTACCGGGCGCCGTCCAGGCACCTCGATTAGTTCTCGAGCTTTTGGAG
TACGTCGTCTTTAGGTTGGGGGGAGGGGTTTTATGCGATGGAGTTTCCCCACACTGAGTGGGTGGAGACT
GAAGTTAGGCCAGCTTGGCACTTGATGTAATTCTCCTTGGAATTTGCCCTTTTTGAGTTTGGATCTTGGT
TCATTCTCAAGCCTCAGACAGTGGTTCAAAGTTTTTTTCTTCCATTTCAGGTGTCGTGAGGCTAGCACCG
CCACCATGAAGGCGCTGAGCCCGGTGCGCGGCTGCTACGAGGCGGTGTGCTGCCTGTCGGAACGCAGTCT
GGCCATCGCCCGGGGCCGAGGGAAGGGCCCGGCAGCTGAGGAGCCGCTGAGCTTGCTGGACGACATGAAC
CACTGCTACTCCCGCCTGCGGGAACTGGTACCCGGAGTCCCGAGAGGCACTCAGCTTAGCCAGGTGGAAA
TCCTACAGCGCGTCATCGACTACATTCTCGACCTGCAGGTAGTCCTGGCCGAGCCAGCCCCTGGACCCCC
TGATGGCCCCCACCTTCCCATCCAGACAGCCGAGCTCACTCCGGAACTTGTCATCTCCAACGACAAAAGG
AGCTTTTGCCACTAGTAATGAACTAGTCCGTAACTTGAAAGTATTTCGATTTCTTGGCTTTATATATCTT
GTGGAAAGGACGAGAAGAGGTCAGCGCGTATGACATCACGCGTTAAGTCGACAATCAACCTCTGGATTAC
AAAATTTGTGAAAGATTGACTGGTATTCTTAACTATGTTGCTCCTTTTACGCTATGTGGATACGCTGCTT
TAATGCCTTTGTATCATGCTATTGCTTCCCGTATGGCTTTCATTTTCTCCTCCTTGTATAAATCCTGGTT
GCTGTCTCTTTATGAGGAGTTGTGGCCCGTTGTCAGGCAACGTGGCGTGGTGTGCACTGTGTTTGCTGAC
GCAACCCCCACTGGTTGGGGCATTGCCACCACCTGTCAGCTCCTTTCCGGGACTTTCGCTTTCCCCCTCC
CTATTGCCACGGCGGAACTCATCGCCGCCTGCCTTGCCCGCTGCTGGACAGGGGCTCGGCTGTTGGGCAC
TGACAATTCCGTGGTGTTGTCGGGGAAATCATCGTCCTTTCCTTGGCTGCTCGCCTGTGTTGCCACCTGG
ATTCTGCGCGGGACGTCCTTCTGCTACGTCCCTTCGGCCCTCAATCCAGCGGACCTTCCTTCCCGCGGCC
TGCTGCCGGCTCTGCGGCCTCTTCCGCGTCTTCGCCTTCGCCCTCAGACGAGTCGGATCTCCCTTTGGGC
CGCCTCCCCGCGTCGACTTTAAGACCAATGACTTACAAGGCAGCTGTAGATCTTAGCCACTTTTTAAAAG
AAAAGGGGGGACTGGAAGGGCTAATTCACTCCCAACGAAGACAAGATCTGCTTTTTGCTTGTACTGGGTC
TCTCTGGTTAGACCAGATCTGAGCCTGGGAGCTCTCTGGCTAACTAGGGAACCCACTGCTTAAGCCTCAA
TAAAGCTTGCCTTGAGTGCTTCAAGTAGTGTGTGCCCGTCTGTTGTGTGACTCTGGTAACTAGAGATCCC
TCAGACCCTTTTAGTCAGTGTGGAAAATCTCTAGCAGTACGTATAGTAGTTCATGTCATCTTATTATTCA
GTATTTATAACTTGCAAAGAAATGAATATCAGAGAGTGAGAGGAACTTGTTTATTGCAGCTTATAATGGT
TACAAATAAAGCAATAGCATCACAAATTTCACAAATAAAGCATTTTTTTCACTGCATTCTAGTTGTGGTT
TGTCCAAACTCATCAATGTATCTTATCATGTCTGGCTCTAGCTATCCCGCCCCTAACTCCGCCCATCCCG
CCCCTAACTCCGCCCAGTTCCGCCCATTCTCCGCCCCATGGCTGACTAATTTTTTTTATTTATGCAGAGG
CCGAGGCCGCCTCGGCCTCTGAGCTATTCCAGAAGTAGTGAGGAGGCTTTTTTGGAGGCCTAGGGACGTA
CCCAATTCGCCCTATAGTGAGTCGTATTACGCGCGCTCACTGGCCGTCGTTTTACAACGTCGTGACTGGG
AAAACCCTGGCGTTACCCAACTTAATCGCCTTGCAGCACATCCCCCTTTCGCCAGCTGGCGTAATAGCGA
AGAGGCCCGCACCGATCGCCCTTCCCAACAGTTGCGCAGCCTGAATGGCGAATGGG
[124 nt withheld, positions 3137-3260]
C
[91 nt withheld, positions 3262-3352]
A
[49 nt withheld, positions 3354-3402]
CCTTTGACGTTGGAGTCCACGTTCTTT
[37 nt withheld, positions 3430-3466]
ACCCTATCTCGGTCTATTCTTTTGATTTATAAGGGATTTTGCCGATTTCGGCCTATTGGTTAAAAAATGA
GCTGATTTAACAAAAATTTAACGCGAATTTTAACAAAATATTAACGCTTACAATTTAGGTGGCACTTTTC
GGGGAAATGTGCGCGGAACCCCTATTTGTTTATTTTTCTAAATACATTCAAATATGTATCCGCTCATGAG
ACAATAACCCTGATAAATGCTTCAATAATATTGAAAAAGGAAGAGTATGAGTATTCAACATTTCCGTGTC
GCCCTTATTCCCTTTTTTGCGGCATTTTGCCTTCCTGTTTTTGCTCACCCAGAAACGCTGGTGAAAGTAA
AAGATGCTGAAGATCAGTTGGGTGCACGAGTGGGTTACATCGAACTGGATCTCAACAGCGGTAAGATCCT
TGAGAGTTTTCGCCCCGAAGAACGTTTTCCAATGATGAGCACTTTTAAAGTTCTGCTATGTGGCGCGGTA
TTATCCCGTATTGACGCCGGGCAAGAGCAACTCGGTCGCCGCATACACTATTCTCAGAATGACTTGGTTG
AGTACTCACCAGTCACAGAAAAGCATCTTACGGATGGCATGACAGTAAGAGAATTATGCAGTGCTGCCAT
AACCATGAGTGATAACACTGCGGCCAACTTACTTCTGACAACGATCGGAGGACCGAAGGAGCTAACCGCT
TTTTTGCACAACATGGGGGATCATGTAACTCGCCTTGATCGTTGGGAACCGGAGCTGAATGAAGCCATAC
CAAACGACGAGCGTGACACCACGATGCCTGTAGCAATGGCAACAACGTTGCGCAAACTATTAACTGGCGA
ACTACTTACTCTAGCTTCCCGGCAACAATTAATAGACTGGATGGAGGCGGATAAAGTTGCAGGACCACTT
CTGCGCTCGGCCCTTCCGGCTGGCTGGTTTATTGCTGATAAATCTGGAGCCGGTGAGCGTGGGTCTCGCG
GTATCATTGCAGCACTGGGGCCAGATGGTAAGCCCTCCCGTATCGTAGTTATCTACACGACGGGGAGTCA
GGCAACTATGGATGAACGAAATAGACAGATCGCTGAGATAGGTGCCTCACTGATTAAGCATTGGTAACTG
TCAGACCAAGTTTACTCATATATACTTTAGATTGATTTAAAACTTCATTTTTAATTTAAAAGGATCTAGG
TGAAGATCCTTTTTGATAATCTCATGACCAAAATCCCTTAACGTGAGTTTTCGTTCCACTGAGCGTCAGA
CCCCGTAGAAAAGATCAAAGGATCTTCTTGAGATCCTTTTTTTCTGCGCGTAATCTGCTGCTTGCAAACA
AAAAAACCACCGCTACCAGCGGTGGTTTGTTTGCCGGATCAAGAGCTACCAACTCTTTTTCCGAAGGTAA
CTGGCTTCAGCAGAGCGCAGATACCAAATACTGTTCTTCTAGTGTAGCCGTAGTTAGGCCACCACTTCAA
GAACTCTGTAGCACCGCCTACATACCTCGCTCTGCTAATCCTGTTACCAGTGGCTGCTGCCAGTGGCGAT
AAGTCGTGTCTTACCGGGTTGGACTCAAGACGATAGTTACCGGATAAGGCGCAGCGGTCGGGCTGAACGG
GGGGTTCGTGCACACAGCCCAGCTTGGAGCGAACGACCTACACCGAACTGAGATACCTACAGCGTGAGCT
ATGAGAAAGCGCCACGCTTCCCGAAGGGAGAAAGGCGGACAGGTATCCGGTAAGCGGCAGGGTCGGAACA
GGAGAGCGCACGAGGGAGCTTCCAGGGGGAAACGCCTGGTATCTTTATAGTCCTGTCGGGTTTCGCCACC
TCTGACTTGAGCGTCGATTTTTGTGATGCTCGTCAGGGGGGCGGAGCCTATGGAAAAACGCCAGCAACGC
GGCCTTTTTACGGTTCCTGGCCTTTTGCTGGCCTTTTGCTCACATGTTCTTTCCTGCGTTATCCCCTGAT
TCTGTGGATAACCGTATTACCGCCTTTGAGTGAGCTGATACCGCTCGCCGCAGCCGAACGACCGAGCGCA
GCGAGTCAGTGAGCGAGGAAGCGGAAGAGCGCCCAATACGCAAACCGCCTCTCCCCGCGCGTTGGCCGAT
TCATTAATGCAGCTGGCACGACAGGTTTCCCGACTGGAAAGCGGGCAGTGAGCGCAACGCAATTAATGTG
AGTTAGCTCACTCATTAGGCACCCCAGGCTTTACACTTTATGCTTCCGGCTCGTATGTTGTGTGGAATTG
TGAGCGGATAACAATTTCACACAGGAAACAGCTATGACCATGATTACGCCAAGCGCGCAATTAACCCTCA
CTAAAGGGAACAAAAGCTGGAGCTGCAAGCTTAATGTAGTCTTATGCAATACTCTTGTAGTCTTGCAACA
TGGTAACGATGAGTTAGCAACATGCCTTACAAGGAGAGAAAAAGCACCGTGCATGCCGATTGGTGGAAGT
AAGGTGGTACGATCGTGCCTTATTAGGAAGGCAACAGACGGGTCTGACATGGATTGGACGAACCACTGAA
TTGCCGCATTGCAGAGATATTGTATTTAAGTGCCTAGCTCGATACATAAACGGGTCTCTCTGGTTAGACC
AGATCTGAGCCTGGGAGCTCTCTGGCTAACTAGGGAACCCACTGCTTAAGCCTCAATAAAGCTTGCCTTG
AGTGCTTCAAGTAGTGTGTGCCCGTCTGTTGTGTGACTCTGGTAACTAGAGATCCCTCAGACCCTTTTAG
TCAGTGTGGAAAATCTCTAGCAGTGGCGCCCGAACAGGGACTTGAAAGCGAAAGGGAAACCAGAGGAGCT
CTCTCGACGCAGGACTCGGCTTGCTGAAGCGCGCACGGCAAGAGGCGAGGGGCGGCGACTGGTGAGTACG
CCAAAAATTTTGACTAGCGGAGGCTAGAAGGAGAGAGATGGGTGCGAGAGCGTCAGTATTAAGCGGGGGA
GAATTAGATCGCGATGGGAAAAAATTCGGTTAAGGCCAGGGGGAAAGAAAAAATATAAATTAAAACATAT
AGTATGGGCAAGCAGGGAGCTAGAACGATTCGCAGTTAATCCTGGCCTGTTAGAAACATCAGAAGGCTGT
AGACAAATACTGGGACAGCTACAACCATCCCTTCAGACAGGATCAGAAGAACTTAGATCATTATATAATA
CAGTAGCAACCCTCTATTGTGTGCATCAAAGGATAGAGATAAAAGACACCAAGGAAGCTTTAGACAAGAT
AGAGGAAGAGCAAAACAAAAGTAAGACCACCGCACAGCAAGCGGCCGCTGATCTTCAGACCTGGAGGAGG
AGATATGAGGGACAATTGGAGAAGTGAATTATATAAATATAAAGTAGTAAAAATTGAACCATTAGGAGTA
GCACCCACCAAGGCAAAGAGAAGAGTGGTGCAGAGAGAAAAAAGAGCAGTGGGAATAGGAGCTTTGTTCC
TTGGGTTCTTGGGAGCAGCAGGAAGCACTATGGGCGCAGCGTCAATGACGCTGACGGTACAGGCCAGACA
ATTATTGTCTGGTATAGTGCAGCAGCAGAACAATTTGCTGAGGGCTATTGAGGCGCAACAGCATCTGTTG
CAACTCACAGTCTGGGGCATCAAGCAGCTCCAGGCAAGAATCCTGGCTGTGGAAAGATACCTAAAGGATC
AACAGCTCCTGGGGATTTGGGGTTGCTCTGGAAAACTCATTTGCACCACTGCTGTGCCTTGGAATGCTAG
TTGGAGTAATAAATCTCTGGAACAGATTTGGAATCACACGACCTGGATGGAGTGGGACAGAGAAATTAAC
AATTACACAAGCTTAATACACTCCTTAATTGAAGAATCGCAAAACCAGCAAGAAAAGAATGAACAAGAAT
TATTGGAATTAGATAAATGGGCAAGTTTGTGGAATTGGTTTAACATAACAAATTGGCTGTGGTATATAAA
ATTATTCATAATGATAGTAGGAGGCTTGGTAGGTTTAAGAATAGTTTTTGCTGTACTTTCTATAGTGAAT
AGAGTTAGGCAGGGATATTCACCATTATCGTTTCAGACCCACCTCCCAACCCCGAGGGGACCCATGCATT
GCATCTCAATTAGTCAGCAACCAGGTGTGGAAAGTCCCCAGGCTCCCCAGCAGGCAGAAGTATGCAAAGC
ATGCGTCTCAATTAGTCAGCAACCATAGTCCCGCCCCTAACTCCGCCCATCCCGCCCCTAACTCCGCCCA
GTTCCGCCCATTCTCCGCCCCATGGCTGACTAATTTTTTTTATTTATGCAGAGGCCGAGGCCGCCTCGGC
CTCTGAGCTATTCCAGAAGTAGTGAGGAGGCTTTTTTGGAGGCCTAGGCTTTTGCAAAAAGCTTTCTAGA
GGTACCACCGGAGCTTACCATGACCGAGTACAAGCCCACGGTGCGCCTCGCCACCCGCGACGACGTCCCC
AGGGCCGTACGCACCCTCGCCGCCGCGTTCGCCGACTACCCCGCCACGCGCCACACCGTCGATCCGGACC
GCCACATCGAGCGGGTCACCGAGCTGCAAGAACTCTTCCTCACGCGCGTCGGGCTCGACATCGGCAAGGT
GTGGGTCGCGGACGACGGCGCCGCCGTGGCGGTCTGGACCACGCCGGAGAGCGTCGAAGCGGGGGCGGTG
TTCGCCGAGATCGGCCCGCGCATGGCCGAGTTGAGCGGTTCCCGGCTGGCCGCGCAGCAACAGATGGAAG
GCCTCCTGGCGCCGCACCGGCCCAAGGAGCCCGCGTGGTTCCTGGCCACCGTCGGCGTCTCGCCCGACCA
CCAGGGCAAGGGTCTGGGCAGCGCCGTCGTGCTCCCCGGAGTGGAGGCGGCCGAGCGCGCCGGGGTGCCC
GCCTTCCTGGAGACCTCCGCGCCCCGCAACCTCCCCTTCTACGAGCGGCTCGGCTTCACCGTCACCGCCG
ACGTCGAGGTGCCCGAAGGACCGCGCACCTGGTGCATGACCCGCAAGCCCGGTGCCAGTTAACGAATTCT
AGATCTTGAGACAAATGGCAGTATTCATCCACAATTTTAAAAGAAAAGGGGGGATTGGGGGGTACAGTGC
AGGGGAAAGAATAGTAGACATAATAGCAACAGACATACAAACTAAAGAATTACAAAAACAAATTACAAAA
ATTCAAAATTTTCGGGTTTATTACAGGGACAGCAGAGATCCACTTTGGCGCCGGCTCGAGGCCTGCAGGT
GCAAAGATGGATAAAGTTTTAAACAGAGAGGAATCTTTGCAGCTAATGGACCTTCTAGGTCTTGAAAGGA
GTGGGAATT
