>Addgene plasmid #143385 | TFORF2858 | depositor partial sequence | sequence record 282293 | Insert
ACCGCCACCATGAAGGCGCTGAGCCCGGTGCGCGGCTGCTACGAGGCGGTGTGCTGCCTGTCGGAACGCA
GTCTGGCCATCGCCCGGGGCCGAGGGAAGGGCCCGGCAGCTGAGGAGCCGCTGAGCTTGCTGGACGACAT
GAACCACTGCTACTCCCGCCTGCGGGAACTGGTACCCGGAGTCCCGAGAGGCACTCAGCTTAGCCAGGTG
GAAATCCTACAGCGCGTCATCGACTACATTCTCGACCTGCAGGTAGTCCTGGCCGAGCCAGCCCCTGGAC
CCCCTGATGGCCCCCACCTTCCCATCCAGACAGCCGAGCTCACTCCGGAACTTGTCATCTCCAACGACAA
AAGGAGCTTTTGCCACTAGTAATGAACTAGTCCGTAACTTGAAAGTATTTCGATTTCTTGGCTTTATATA
TCTTGTGGAAAGGACGAGAAGAGGTCAGCGCGTATGACATC
