>Addgene plasmid #143385 | TFORF2858 | depositor partial sequence | sequence record 282294 | Barcode
GAAGAGGTCAGCGCGTATGACATC
